>Addgene plasmid #210277 | pUdOm1.5 | addgene full sequence | sequence record 422547 | Addgene NGS Result
GTGACTAGCGGAAACACAGAAAAAAGCCCGCACCTGACAGTGCGGGCTTTTTTTTTCGACCAAAGGATGG
GCGGTAGGCGTGTACGGTGGGAGGTCTATATAAGCAGAGCTCTCCGAAGAGCCGAGTGTCTTCGGTTCGA
GACCGAATTCGCGAGCTCTCGCTAGCCAGTTTAAACAATTGCGGCCGCGTACTAGTCTATCGATTTGGAT
CCACCCTGCAGGAAGTCTAGACCGTCGACACGGTCTCTGAGAGAAGACACGTCGCTCTTCGACGTAAGTA
ACTGACTGTGCCTTCTAGTTGCCAGCCATCTGTTGTTTGCCCCTCCCCCGTGCCTTCCTTGACCCTGGAA
GGTGCCACTCCCACTGTCCTTTCCTAATAAAATGAGGAAATTGCATCGCATTGTCTGAGTAGGTGTCATT
CTATTCTGGGGGGTGGGGTGGGGCAGGACAGCAAGGGGGAGGATTGGGAAGACAATAGCAGGCATGCTGG
GGATGCGGTGGGCTCTATGGCTCGGTACCAAATTCCAGAAAAGAGGCCTCCCGAAAGGGGGGCCTTTTTT
CGTTTTGGTCCTAAGCTTAACTGGCCGTCGTTTTACATTCAAATATGTATCCGCTCATGAGACAATAACC
CTGATAAATGCTTCAATAATATTGAAAAAGGAAGAGTATGAGTATTCAACATTTCCGTGTCGCCCTTATT
CCCTTTTTTGCGGCATTTTGCCTTCCTGTTTTTGCTCACCCAGAAACGCTGGTGAAAGTAAAAGATGCTG
AAGATCAGTTGGGTGCACGAGTGGGTTACATCGAACTGGATCTCAACAGCGGTAAGATCCTTGAGAGTTT
TCGCCCCGAAGAACGTTTTCCAATGATGAGCACTTTTAAAGTTCTGCTATGTGGCGCGGTATTATCCCGT
ATTGACGCCGGGCAAGAGCAACTCGGTCGCCGCATACACTATTCTCAGAATGACTTGGTTGAGTACTCAC
CAGTCACAGAAAAGCATCTTACGGATGGCATGACAGTAAGAGAATTATGCAGTGCTGCCATAACCATGAG
TGATAACACTGCGGCCAACTTACTTCTGACAACGATCGGAGGACCGAAGGAGCTAACCGCTTTTTTGCAC
AACATGGGGGATCATGTAACTCGCCTTGATCGTTGGGAACCGGAGCTGAATGAAGCCATACCAAACGACG
AGCGTGACACCACGATGCCTGTAGCAATGGCAACAACGTTGCGCAAACTATTAACTGGCGAACTACTTAC
TCTAGCTTCCCGGCAACAATTAATAGACTGGATGGAGGCGGATAAAGTTGCAGGACCACTTCTGCGCTCG
GCCCTTCCGGCTGGCTGGTTTATTGCTGATAAATCTGGAGCCGGTGAGCGTGGGTCTCGCGGTATCATTG
CAGCACTGGGGCCAGATGGTAAGCCCTCCCGTATCGTAGTTATCTACACGACGGGGAGTCAGGCAACTAT
GGATGAACGAAATAGACAGATCGCTGAGATAGGTGCCTCACTGATTAAGCATTGGTAATAATACGACTCA
CTATAGGGTAACTAATTGAGGCGCGCCTACCACCGTCAAAAAAAACGGCGCTTTTTAGCGCCGTTTTTAT
TTTTCAACCTTCCTAGGTAAGTGACCCTTTAGTGAGGGTTAATTTAGAAAAGATCAAAGGATCTTCTTGA
GATCCTTTTTTTCTGCGCGTAATCTGCTGCTTGCAAACAAAAAAACCACCGCTACCAGCGGTGGTTTGTT
TGCCGGATCAAGAGCTACCAACTCTTTTTCCGAAGGTAACTGGCTTCAGCAGAGCGCAGATACCAAATAC
TGTTCTTCTAGTGTAGCCGTAGTTAGGCCACCACTTCAAGAACTCTGTAGCACCGCCTACATACCTCGCT
CTGCTAATCCTGTTACCAGTGGCTGCTGCCAGTGGCGATAAGTCGTGTCTTACCGGGTTGGACTCAAGAC
GATAGTTACCGGATAAGGCGCAGCGGTCGGGCTGAACGGGGGGTTCGTGCACACAGCCCAGCTTGGAGCG
AACGACCTACACCGAACTGAGATACCTACAGCGTGAGCTATGAGAAAGCGCCACGCTTCCCGAAGGGAGA
AAGGCGGACAGGTATCCGGTAAGCGGCAGGGTCGGAACAGGAGAGCGCACGAGGGAGCTTCCAGGGGGAA
ACGCCTGGTATCTTTATAGTCCTGTCGGGTTTCGCCACCTCTGACTTGAGCGTCGATTTTTGTGATGCTC
GTCAGGGGGGCGGAGCCTATGGAAAAACGCCAGCAACGCGGCCCAGGAAACAGCTATGACCATGCCCGGG
TAA
Features (pLannotate 1.2.2; 8 found; start..end, strand, type, name):
     67..111     +  promoter       CMVd3 promoter: truncated human cytomegalovirus (CMV) immediate early promoter that yields strongly reduced expression relative to the full-length promoter
    286..510     +  polyA_signal   bGH poly(A) signal: bovine growth hormone polyadenylation signal
    580..597     +  CDS            lacZα (fragment): LacZα fragment of β-galactosidase; lacZ fragment
    596..667     +  promoter       AmpR promoter: bla
    668..1528    +  CDS            AmpR: β-lactamase; bla; confers resistance to ampicillin, carbenicillin, and related antibiotics
   1529..1547    +  promoter       T7 promoter: promoter for bacteriophage T7 RNA polymerase
   1636..1654    -  promoter       T3 promoter: promoter for bacteriophage T3 RNA polymerase
   1677..2265    +  rep_origin     ori: high-copy-number ColE1/pMB1/pBR322/pUC origin of replication
