[The description below was written by a language model from this plasmid's Addgene catalogue record and pLannotate feature annotations shown in this document.]
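Description:
pUdOm1.5 is a very compact (2,313 bp) empty mammalian expression backbone from the pUdO series of minimal plasmids, designed for low-level expression of a gene of interest in mammalian cells. It is propagated in E. coli as a high-copy plasmid through a ColE1/pUC-type origin of replication and is selected with ampicillin through a β-lactamase (AmpR) gene driven by its native bla promoter. No mammalian selection marker, reporter or epitope tag is annotated, in keeping with the pared-down design.

The expression cassette consists of a promoter catalogued as CMV, which the feature table identifies more specifically as CMVd3. This heavily truncated form of the human cytomegalovirus immediate early promoter gives strongly reduced transcription relative to the full-length version, which explains the "low expression" purpose. It is followed downstream by a bovine growth hormone polyadenylation signal for transcript termination and processing. The unannotated gap between the promoter and the poly(A) signal is presumably where an insert would be cloned, although the record does not describe a cloning site or its restriction sites.

The remaining annotations are a short lacZα fragment just upstream of the AmpR promoter and T7 and T3 phage promoter sequences lying between the resistance gene and the origin. These sit outside the expression cassette, and the record does not state a function for them; the lacZα hit is only a few codons long and is likely a residual or incidental match. The plasmid suits synthetic biology and transfection work where small plasmid size and modest, non-saturating expression of a transgene are wanted.
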