Addgene plasmid #210277: pUdOm1.5
Purpose: (Empty Backbone) Empty backbone with ampicillin resistance for low expression in mammalian cells
Depositing lab: Corrie daCosta. Depositing organization: University of Ottawa. Publication: pUdOs: Concise Plasmids for Bacterial and Mammalian Cells. Manigat FO, Connell LB, Stewart BN, LePabic AR, Tessier CJG, Emlaw JR, Calvert ND, Rossl A, Shuhendler AJ, daCosta CJB, Campbell-Valois FX. ACS Synth Biol. 2024 Jan 18. doi: 10.1021/acssynbio.3c00408. PubMed 38235654.
Backbone
  Vector backbone: pUdOm1.5
  Backbone size (bp): 2313
  Vector type: Mammalian Expression, Synthetic Biology
  Promoter: CMV
Growth in bacteria
  Bacterial resistance: Ampicillin, 100 μg/mL
  Growth temperature: 37°C
  Growth strain: DH5alpha
  Copy number: High Copy
Terms and licenses: Academic/Nonprofit Terms; Industry Terms: Not Available to Industry
How to cite: pUdOm1.5 was a gift from Corrie daCosta (Addgene plasmid # 210277 ; http://n2t.net/addgene:210277 ; RRID:Addgene_210277)
